>Addgene plasmid #221426 | pENTR-TMEM144 | addgene full sequence | sequence record 437157 | Addgene NGS Result
CCACCATGTCAAACAACGGGGCAGACCTGACCTTTGGGTACATTAGTTGTTTTGTGGCGATCCTCTTATT
CGGCAGTAACTTTGTCCCACTGAAGAAATTTGATACCGGGGACGGTATGTTTCTGCAGTGGGTCCTGTGC
GCCGCCATATGGCTTGTCGCCCTGGTGGTGAATTTGATCTTACACTGTCCGAAATTTTGGCCTTTCGCGA
TGCTGGGTGGCTGCATCTGGGCTACAGGGAATATAGCCGTGGTGCCAATCATCAAGACCATTGGACTCGG
CCTGGGGATACTCATCTGGGGCTCTTTCAATGCTCTGACAGGGTGGGCCAGCTCCCGCTTTGGCTGGTTT
GGCCTTGATGCTGAGGAAGTCTCCAACCCCCTCTTAAATTATATAGGGGCTGGTTTGTCCGTTGTGTCTG
CTTTCATCTTTCTTTTCATTAAGTCCGAAATCCCTAATAATACGTGTTCCATGGATACGACCCCTCTCAT
CACCGAGCACGTAATCAATACCACTCAAGATCCGTGTAGCTGGGTGGACAAACTTTCCACCGTGCACCAC
AGGATCGTTGGATGCAGTTTGGCAGTAATTTCAGGCGTCCTCTACGGGAGTACCTTTGTGCCTATTATCT
ACATCAAAGATCACAGTAAAAGGAATGATTCTATCTACGCCGGAGCCAGTCAGTATGATTTGGATTATGT
TTTCGCCCATTTTAGCGGAATTTTCCTTACTTCAACTGTGTATTTTCTCGCGTACTGTATCGCTATGAAG
AATAGTCCAAAGCTCTACCCAGAGGCTGTTCTTCCAGGCTTCTTGAGCGGAGTCCTGTGGGCCATCGCAA
CCTGCTGCTGGTTCATTGCCAATCATAGCCTGTCCGCCGTGGTCTCATTTCCGATCATAACCGCGGGTCC
CGGTTTTATAGCTGCAATGTGGGGCATTTTCATGTTTAAGGAAATTAAGGGTCTCCAAAATTATTTGCTT
ATGATTCTCGCATTTTGCATAATTCTGACAGGCGCTCTGTGCACGGCTTTCTCAAAGATCGACCCAGCTT
TCTTGTACAAAGTTGGCATTATAAGAAAGCATTGCTTATCAATTTGTTGCAACGAACAGGTCACTATCAG
TCAAAATAAAATCATTATTTGAGGCTAGGTGGAGGCTCAGTGATGATAAGTCTGCGATGGTGGATGCATG
TGTCATGGTCATAGCTGTTTCCTGTGTGAAATTGTTATCCGCTCAGAGGGCACAATCCTATTCCGCGCTA
TCCGACAATCTCCAAGACATTAGGTGGAGTTCAGTTCGGCGTATGGCATATGTCGCTGGAAAGAACATGT
GAGCAAAAGGCCAGCAAAAGGCCAGGAACCGTAAAAAGGCCGCGTTGCTGGCGTTTTTCCATAGGCTCCG
CCCCCCTGACGAGCATCACAAAAATCGACGCTCAAGTCAGAGGTGGCGAAACCCGACAGGACTATAAAGA
TACCAGGCGTTTCCCCCTGGAAGCTCCCTCGTGCGCTCTCCTGTTCCGACCCTGCCGCTTACCGGATACC
TGTCCGCCTTTCTCCCTTCGGGAAGCGTGGCGCTTTCTCATAGCTCACGCTGTAGGTATCTCAGTTCGGT
GTAGGTCGTTCGCTCCAAGCTGGGCTGTGTGCACGAACCCCCCGTTCAGCCCGACCGCTGCGCCTTATCC
GGTAACTATCGTCTTGAGTCCAACCCGGTAAGACACGACTTATCGCCACTGGCAGCAGCCACTGGTAACA
GGATTAGCAGAGCGAGGTATGTAGGCGGTGCTACAGAGTTCTTGAAGTGGTGGCCTAACTACGGCTACAC
TAGAAGAACAGTATTTGGTATCTGCGCTCTGCTGAAGCCAGTTACCTTCGGAAAAAGAGTTGGTAGCTCT
TGATCCGGCAAACAAACCACCGCTGGTAGCGGTGGTTTTTTTGTTTGCAAGCAGCAGATTACGCGCAGAA
AAAAAGGATCTCAAGAAGATCCTTTGATCTTTTCTACGGGGTCTGACGCTCTATTCAACAAAGCCGCCGT
CCCGTCAAGTCAGCGTAAATGGGTAGGGGGCTTCAAATCGTCCGCTCTGCCAGTGTTACAACCAATTAAC
AAATTCTGATTAGAAAAACTCATCGAGCATCAAATGAAACTGCAATTTATTCATATCAGGATTATCAATA
CCATATTTTTGAAAAAGCCGTTTCTGTAATGAAGGAGAAAACTCACCGAGGCAGTTCCATAGGATGGCAA
GATCCTGGTATCGGTCTGCGATTCCGACTCGTCCAACATCAATACAACCTATTAATTTCCCCTCGTCAAA
AATAAGGTTATCAAGTGAGAAATCACCATGAGTGACGACTGAATCCGGTGAGAATGGCAAAAGCTTATGC
ATTTCTTTCCAGACTTGTTCAACAGGCCAGCCATTACGCTCGTCATCAAAATCACTCGCATCAACCAAAC
CGTTATTCATTCGTGATTGCGCCTGAGCGAGACGAAATACGCGATCGCTGTTAAAAGGACAATTACAAAC
AGGAATCGAATGCAACCGGCGCAGGAACACTGCCAGCGCATCAACAATATTTTCACCTGAATCAGGATAT
TCTTCTAATACCTGGAATGCTGTTTTCCCGGGGATCGCAGTGGTGAGTAACCATGCATCATCAGGAGTAC
GGATAAAATGCTTGATGGTCGGAAGAGGCATAAATTCCGTCAGCCAGTTTAGTCTGACCATCTCATCTGT
AACATCATTGGCAACGCTACCTTTGCCATGTTTCAGAAACAACTCTGGCGCATCGGGCTTCCCATACAAT
CGATAGATTGTCGCACCTGATTGCCCGACATTATCGCGAGCCCATTTATACCCATATAAATCAGCATCCA
TGTTGGAATTTAATCGCGGCCTCGAGCAAGACGTTTCCCGTTGAATATGGCTCATAACACCCCTTGTATT
ACTGTTTATGTAAGCAGACAGTTTTATTGTTCATGATGATATATTTTTATCTTGTGCAATGTAACATCAG
AGATTTTGAGACACAACGTGGCTTTCCCCCGCCGCTCTAGAACTAGTGGATCCAAATAAAACGAAAGGCT
CAGTCGAAAGACTGGGCCTTTCGTTTTATCTGTTGTTTGTCGCATTATACGAGACGTCCAGGTTGGGATA
CCTGAAACAAAACCCATCGTACGGCCAAGGAAGTCTCCAATAACTGTGATCCACCACAAGCGCCAGGGTT
TTCCCAGTCACGACGTTGTAAAACGACGGCCAGTCATGCATAATCCGCACGCATCTGGAATAAGGAAGTG
CCATTCCGCCTGACCTCAAATAATGATTTTATTTTGACTGATAGTGACCTGTTCGTTGCAACAGATTGAT
GAGCAATGCTTTTTTATAATGCCAACTTTGTACAAAAAAGCAGGCT
Features (pLannotate 1.2.2; 8 found; start..end, strand, type, name):
      6..1040    +  CDS            TMEM144: TM144_HUMAN - Experimental evidence at protein level: Swiss-Prot protein existence level 1. From Homo sapiens (Human).
   1042..1141    -  protein_bind   attL2: mutant version of attL; recombination site for the Gateway® LR reaction LR Clonase™
   1386..1974    -  rep_origin     ori: high-copy-number ColE1/pMB1/pBR322/pUC origin of replication
   2110..2925    -  CDS            KanR: aminoglycoside phosphotransferase; aph(3')-Ia; confers resistance to kanamycin in bacteria or G418 (Geneticin®) in eukaryotes
   3041..3063    +  misc_feature   MCS (fragment): pBluescript multiple cloning site
   3063..3109    +  terminator     rrnB T1 terminator: transcription terminator T1 from the E. coli rrnB gene
   3211..3254    -  CDS            lacZα (fragment): LacZα fragment of β-galactosidase; lacZ fragment
   3307..3406    +  protein_bind   attL1: mutant version of attL; recombination site for the Gateway® LR reaction LR Clonase™
