[The description below was written by a language model from this plasmid's Addgene catalogue record and pLannotate feature annotations shown in this document.]
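Description:
pENTR-TMEM144 is a Gateway entry clone of about 3.4 kb built on a pENTR backbone synthesized by Twist Bioscience. It carries a codon-optimized open reading frame for human TMEM144, a transmembrane protein also known as FLJ11155. It is propagated in E. coli from a high-copy ColE1/pUC-type origin and selected with kanamycin through an aminoglycoside phosphotransferase (KanR) gene. The other annotated backbone elements are an rrnB T1 transcription terminator upstream of the cloning region, which limits read-through transcription into the insert, and small remnants of a pBluescript-type multiple cloning site and of lacZα.

The 1,035 bp TMEM144 coding sequence sits directly between the attL1 and attL2 recombination sites; on the circular map, attL1 ends at the sequence boundary just before the ORF begins. No promoter, epitope tag, reporter or polyadenylation signal is annotated around the insert. The catalogue lists the vector type as mammalian expression, but the plasmid itself is not an expression construct. It serves as a donor: an LR Clonase reaction between the attL sites and the attR sites of a destination vector moves the ORF, in a defined orientation, into whichever expression context the user chooses. That destination vector then supplies the promoter, tags and selection markers. The record does not say whether the ORF retains a stop codon, which would determine compatibility with C-terminal fusions.

The clone belongs to a consortium resource focused on solute carrier transporters and related membrane proteins. Its stated purpose is subcloning into custom expression vectors.
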