Addgene plasmid #221426: pENTR-TMEM144
Purpose: Gateway entry clone with codon-optimized ORF sequence for subcloning into custom expression vectors
Depositing lab: RESOLUTE Consortium & Giulio Superti-Furga. Depositing organization: CeMM Research Center for Molecular Medicine. Publication: The RESOLUTE consortium: unlocking SLC transporters for drug discovery. Superti-Furga G, Lackner D, Wiedmer T, Ingles-Prieto A, Barbosa B, Girardi E, Goldmann U, Gurtl B, Klavins K, Klimek C, Lindinger S, Lineiro-Retes E, Muller AC, Onstein S, Redinger G, Reil D, Sedlyarov V, Wolf G, Crawford M, Everley R, ... Steppan CM. Nat Rev Drug Discov. 2020 Jul;19(7):429-430. doi: 10.1038/d41573-020-00056-6. PubMed 32265506.
Backbone
  Vector backbone: pENTR
  Backbone manufacturer: Twist Bioscience
  Vector type: Mammalian Expression
Growth in bacteria
  Bacterial resistance: Kanamycin, 50 μg/mL
  Growth temperature: 37°C
  Growth strain: NEB Stable
  Copy number: High Copy
Gene/Insert
  Gene/Insert name: TMEM144
  Species: H. sapiens (human)
  Insert size (bp): 1035
  Entrez Gene: TMEM144 (a.k.a. FLJ11155)
  Cloning method: Gateway Cloning
  Sequencing primers: 5′ M13; 3′ M13r
Terms and licenses: Academic/Nonprofit Terms; Industry Terms: Not Available to Industry
Depositor comments: RESOLUTE ID: PD053H-H
How to cite: pENTR-TMEM144 was a gift from RESOLUTE Consortium & Giulio Superti-Furga (Addgene plasmid # 221426 ; http://n2t.net/addgene:221426 ; RRID:Addgene_221426)
