>Addgene plasmid #221426 | pENTR-TMEM144 | depositor partial sequence | sequence record 433723 | TMEM144 ORF
ATGTCAAACAACGGGGCAGACCTGACCTTTGGGTACATTAGTTGTTTTGTGGCGATCCTCTTATTCGGCA
GTAACTTTGTCCCACTGAAGAAATTTGATACCGGGGACGGTATGTTTCTGCAGTGGGTCCTGTGCGCCGC
CATATGGCTTGTCGCCCTGGTGGTGAATTTGATCTTACACTGTCCGAAATTTTGGCCTTTCGCGATGCTG
GGTGGCTGCATCTGGGCTACAGGGAATATAGCCGTGGTGCCAATCATCAAGACCATTGGACTCGGCCTGG
GGATACTCATCTGGGGCTCTTTCAATGCTCTGACAGGGTGGGCCAGCTCCCGCTTTGGCTGGTTTGGCCT
TGATGCTGAGGAAGTCTCCAACCCCCTCTTAAATTATATAGGGGCTGGTTTGTCCGTTGTGTCTGCTTTC
ATCTTTCTTTTCATTAAGTCCGAAATCCCTAATAATACGTGTTCCATGGATACGACCCCTCTCATCACCG
AGCACGTAATCAATACCACTCAAGATCCGTGTAGCTGGGTGGACAAACTTTCCACCGTGCACCACAGGAT
CGTTGGATGCAGTTTGGCAGTAATTTCAGGCGTCCTCTACGGGAGTACCTTTGTGCCTATTATCTACATC
AAAGATCACAGTAAAAGGAATGATTCTATCTACGCCGGAGCCAGTCAGTATGATTTGGATTATGTTTTCG
CCCATTTTAGCGGAATTTTCCTTACTTCAACTGTGTATTTTCTCGCGTACTGTATCGCTATGAAGAATAG
TCCAAAGCTCTACCCAGAGGCTGTTCTTCCAGGCTTCTTGAGCGGAGTCCTGTGGGCCATCGCAACCTGC
TGCTGGTTCATTGCCAATCATAGCCTGTCCGCCGTGGTCTCATTTCCGATCATAACCGCGGGTCCCGGTT
TTATAGCTGCAATGTGGGGCATTTTCATGTTTAAGGAAATTAAGGGTCTCCAAAATTATTTGCTTATGAT
TCTCGCATTTTGCATAATTCTGACAGGCGCTCTGTGCACGGCTTTCTCAAAGATC
